Addgene plasmid #61660: SNAP-EF(N)-10nmSAH-GFP(1-10)
Purpose: 10nm SAH scaffold with EF Hand and split GFP attachment sites
Depositing lab: Kristen Verhey. Depositing organization: University of Michigan. Publication: A method for multiprotein assembly in cells reveals independent action of kinesins in complex. Norris SR, Soppina V, Dizaji AS, Schimert KI, Sept D, Cai D, Sivaramakrishnan S, Verhey KJ. J Cell Biol. 2014 Nov 10;207(3):393-406. doi: 10.1083/jcb.201407086. Epub 2014 Nov 3. PubMed 25365993.
Backbone
  Vector backbone: C1
  Backbone manufacturer: Clontech
  Backbone size w/o insert (bp): 4013
  Total vector size (bp): 5697
  Vector type: Mammalian Expression
Growth in bacteria
  Bacterial resistance: Kanamycin, 50 μg/mL
  Growth temperature: 37°C
  Growth strain: DH5alpha
  Copy number: High Copy
Gene/Insert
  Gene/Insert name: SNAP-EF(N)-10nmSAH-GFP(1-10)
  Insert size (bp): 1761
Terms and licenses: Academic/Nonprofit Terms; Industry Terms: Not Available to Industry
Depositor comments: GFP(1-10) sequence provided by F Pinaud [(2011) PNAS 108:E301-E210] based on work in the lab of G Waldo engineering the split GFP to function as a self assembling bipartite protein [Cabantous et al. (2005) Nat Biotechnol 23:102–107].
How to cite: SNAP-EF(N)-10nmSAH-GFP(1-10) was a gift from Kristen Verhey (Addgene plasmid # 61660 ; http://n2t.net/addgene:61660 ; RRID:Addgene_61660)
