[The description below was written by a language model from this plasmid's Addgene catalogue record and pLannotate feature annotations shown in this document.]
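Description:
SNAP-EF(N)-10nmSAH-GFP(1-10) is a mammalian expression plasmid of about 5.7 kb built on a Clontech C1-type backbone. It is propagated in E. coli at high copy from a ColE1/pUC-type origin and selected with kanamycin. The single NeoR/KanR gene (Tn5 aminoglycoside phosphotransferase) sits behind tandem bacterial (bla) and SV40 early promoters and is followed by an HSV TK polyadenylation signal, so it also permits G418 selection in mammalian cells. An f1 origin is present as well. The short annotated fragments of ble, bGH poly(A) and SV40 large T antigen appear to be backbone remnants or partial annotation matches rather than functional parts.

The payload is a single fusion open reading frame of roughly 1.8 kb, driven by the CMV immediate early enhancer and promoter and terminated by the SV40 poly(A) signal. It begins with a region annotated as human MGMT, which corresponds to the SNAP-tag in the construct name, an engineered alkyltransferase derivative that can be covalently labelled with benzylguanine-based substrates. Next comes a fragment matching porcine S100G (calbindin D9k), which corresponds to the N-terminal EF hand half named in the construct. The unannotated stretch that follows presumably encodes the 10 nm single alpha-helix (SAH) spacer, although the feature table does not label it. The reading frame ends with GFP(1-10), the first ten β-strands of superfolder GFP, which become fluorescent on binding the complementary GFP11 strand.

According to the record, the encoded protein serves as a rigid scaffold with two orthogonal attachment sites, a split EF hand and a split GFP. Partner proteins carrying the complementary fragments can thereby be assembled at a defined spacing inside cells. The associated publication applied this multiprotein assembly approach to studying kinesin motors acting in complex.
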