Features (pLannotate 1.2.2; 16 found; start..end, strand, type, name):
     61..364     +  enhancer       CMV enhancer: human cytomegalovirus immediate early enhancer
    365..568     +  promoter       CMV promoter: human cytomegalovirus (CMV) immediate early promoter
    613..1233    +  CDS            MGMT: MGMT_HUMAN - Experimental evidence at protein level: Swiss-Prot protein existence level 1. Involved in the cellular defense against the biological effects of O6-methylguanine (O6-MeG) and O4-methylthymine (O4-MeT) in DNA. Repairs the methylated nucleobase in DNA by stoichiometrically transferring the methyl group to a cysteine residue in the enzyme. This is a suicide reaction: the enzyme is irreversibly inactivated. From Homo sapiens (Human).
   1264..1446    +  CDS            S100G (fragment): S100G_PIG - Also known as CALB3, S100D. Experimental evidence at protein level: Swiss-Prot protein existence level 1. From Sus scrofa (Pig).
   1687..2328    +  CDS            GFP(1-10): fragment of superfolder GFP consisting of the first 10 β-strands associates with GFP11, the 11th β-strand, to reconstitute fluorescent GFP (Cabantous et al., 2005; Kamiyama et al., 2016)
   2333..2361    +  misc_feature   MCS (fragment): multiple cloning site
   2378..2462    +  CDS            large T antigen (fragment): large T antigen from SV40 (simian virus 40)
   2485..2606    +  polyA_signal   SV40 poly(A) signal: SV40 polyadenylation signal
   2640..3068    -  rep_origin     f1 ori (sequence partly withheld): f1 bacteriophage origin of replication; arrow indicates direction of (+) strand synthesis
   3095..3199    +  promoter       AmpR promoter: bla
   3201..3558    +  promoter       SV40 promoter: SV40 enhancer and early promoter
   3593..4387    +  CDS            NeoR/KanR: aminoglycoside phosphotransferase from Tn5; aph(3')-II (or nptII); confers resistance to neomycin, kanamycin, and G418 (Geneticin®)
   4408..4560    +  CDS            ble (fragment): BLE_KLEPN - Experimental evidence at protein level: Swiss-Prot protein existence level 1. Binding protein with a strong affinity to the bleomycin family of antibiotics. Binds to CL990; an antimitotic-antibiotic compound. From Klebsiella pneumoniae.
   4619..4666    +  polyA_signal   HSV TK poly(A) signal: herpes simplex virus thymidine kinase polyadenylation signal (Cole and Stacy, 1985)
   4757..4773    -  polyA_signal   bGH poly(A) signal (fragment): bovine growth hormone polyadenylation signal
   4995..5583    +  rep_origin     ori: high-copy-number ColE1/pMB1/pBR322/pUC origin of replication
>Addgene plasmid #61660 | SNAP-EF(N)-10nmSAH-GFP(1-10) | depositor full sequence | sequence record 100660 | Full plasmid sequence
TAGTTATTAATAGTAATCAATTACGGGGTCATTAGTTCATAGCCCATATATGGAGTTCCGCGTTACATAA
CTTACGGTAAATGGCCCGCCTGGCTGACCGCCCAACGACCCCCGCCCATTGACGTCAATAATGACGTATG
TTCCCATAGTAACGCCAATAGGGACTTTCCATTGACGTCAATGGGTGGAGTATTTACGGTAAACTGCCCA
CTTGGCAGTACATCAAGTGTATCATATGCCAAGTACGCCCCCTATTGACGTCAATGACGGTAAATGGCCC
GCCTGGCATTATGCCCAGTACATGACCTTATGGGACTTTCCTACTTGGCAGTACATCTACGTATTAGTCA
TCGCTATTACCATGGTGATGCGGTTTTGGCAGTACATCAATGGGCGTGGATAGCGGTTTGACTCACGGGG
ATTTCCAAGTCTCCACCCCATTGACGTCAATGGGAGTTTGTTTTGGCACCAAAATCAACGGGACTTTCCA
AAATGTCGTAACAACTCCGCCCCATTGACGCAAATGGGCGGTAGGCGTGTACGGTGGGAGGTCTATATAA
GCAGAGCTGGTTTAGTGAACCGTCAGATCCGCTAGCGCTACCGGTCGCCACCATGGACAAGGATTGTGAA
ATGAAACGCACCACACTGGACAGCCCTTTGGGGAAGCTGGAGCTGTCTGGTTGTGAGCAGGGTCTGCACG
AAATAAAGCTCCTGGGCAAGGGGACGTCTGCAGCTGATGCCGTGGAGGTCCCAGCCCCCGCTGCGGTTCT
CGGAGGTCCGGAGCCCCTGATGCAATGCACAGCCTGGCTGAATGCCTATTTCCACCAGCCCGAGGCTATC
GAAGAGTTCCCCGTGCCGGCTCTTCACCATCCCGTTTTCCAGCAAGAGTCGTTCACCAGACAGGTGTTAT
GGAAGCTGCTGAAGGTTGTGAAATTCGGAGAAGTGATTTCTTACCAGCAATTAGCAGCCCTGGCAGGCAA
CCCCGCAGCCACGGCAGCAGTGGGAGGAGCAATGAGAGGCAATCCTGTCCCTATCCTGATCCCGTGCCAC
AGAGTGGTCTGCAGCAGCGGAGCCGTGGGCGGTTACGAGGGTGGACTGGCCGTGAAGGAATGGCTTCTGG
CCCATGAAGGCCATCGGTTGGGGAAGCCAGGCTTGGGAGGGAGCTCAGGTCTGGCAGGGGCCTGGCTCAA
GGGAGCGGGAGCTACCTCGGGCTCCCCGCCTGCTGGCCGAAACGTGTACAAGTCCGGAAGCGGTGGATCA
GGCGCTAGCATGAAATCCCCGGAAGAACTCAAAGGAATCTTTGAAAAGTACGCCGCGAAGGAGGGGGACC
CCAACCAATTGTCGAAGGAGGAGCTTAAACTGTTGCTTCAGACGGAGTTCCCTTCGCTGCTCAAGGGGAT
GGGTTCGGGGCTCGAGAGGGATCTGGGAAGCGGAGGAAGCGGAGAAGAGGAAGAGAAAAAGAAGCAGCAA
GAAGAGGAAGCAGAAAGGCTGAGGCGTATTCAAGAAGAAATGGAAAAGGAAAGAAAAAGACGTGAAGAAG
ATGAACAACGTCGAAGAAAGGAGGAGGAGGAAAGGCGGATGAAACTTGAGATGGAAGCAAAGAGAAAACA
AGAAGAAGAAGAGAGAAAGAAAAGGGACGATGATGAAAAACGTGGAAGCGGAGGAAGCGGAAAGCTTGGA
TCCGGAATGTCCAAAGGAGAAGAACTGTTTACCGGTGTTGTGCCAATTTTGGTTGAACTCGATGGTGATG
TCAACGGACATAAGTTCTCAGTGAGAGGCGAAGGAGAAGGTGACGCCACCATTGGAAAATTGACTCTTAA
ATTCATCTGTACTACTGGTAAACTTCCTGTACCATGGCCGACTCTCGTAACAACGCTTACGTACGGAGTT
CAGTGCTTTTCGAGATACCCAGACCATATGAAAAGACATGACTTTTTTAAGTCGGCTATGCCTGAAGGTT
ACGTGCAAGAAAGAACAATTTCGTTCAAAGATGATGGAAAATATAAAACTAGAGCAGTTGTTAAATTTGA
AGGAGATACTTTGGTTAACCGCATTGAACTGAAAGGAACAGATTTTAAAGAAGATGGTAATATTCTTGGA
CACAAACTCGAATACAATTTTAATAGTCATAACGTATACATCACTGCTGATAAGCAAAAGAACGGAATTA
AAGCGAATTTCACAGTACGCCATAATGTAGAAGATGGCAGTGTTCAACTTGCCGACCATTACCAACAAAA
CACCCCTATTGGAGACGGTCCGGTACTTCTTCCTGATAATCACTACCTCTCAACACAAACAGTCCTGAGC
AAAGATCCAAATGAAAAAGGAACAGTCGACGGTACCGCGGGCCCGGGATCCACCGGATCTAGATAACTGA
TCATAATCAGCCATACCACATTTGTAGAGGTTTTACTTGCTTTAAAAAACCTCCCACACCTCCCCCTGAA
CCTGAAACATAAAATGAATGCAATTGTTGTTGTTAACTTGTTTATTGCAGCTTATAATGGTTACAAATAA
AGCAATAGCATCACAAATTTCACAAATAAAGCATTTTTTTCACTGCATTCTAGTTGTGGTTTGTCCAAAC
TCATCAATGTATCTTAAGGCGTAAATTGTAAGCGTTAATATTTTGTTAAAATTCGCGTTAAATTTTTGTT
AAATCAGCTCATTTTTTAACCAATAGGCCGAAATCGGCAAAATCCCTTATAAATCAAAAGAATAGACCGA
GATAGGGT
[37 nt withheld, positions 2739-2775]
AAAGAACGTGGACTCCAACGTCAAAGG
[49 nt withheld, positions 2803-2851]
T
[91 nt withheld, positions 2853-2943]
G
[124 nt withheld, positions 2945-3068]
CAGGTGGCACTTTTCGGGGAAATGTGCGCGGAACCCCTATTTGTTTATTTTTCTAAATACATTCAAATAT
GTATCCGCTCATGAGACAATAACCCTGATAAATGCTTCAATAATATTGAAAAAGGAAGAGTCCTGAGGCG
GAAAGAACCAGCTGTGGAATGTGTGTCAGTTAGGGTGTGGAAAGTCCCCAGGCTCCCCAGCAGGCAGAAG
TATGCAAAGCATGCATCTCAATTAGTCAGCAACCAGGTGTGGAAAGTCCCCAGGCTCCCCAGCAGGCAGA
AGTATGCAAAGCATGCATCTCAATTAGTCAGCAACCATAGTCCCGCCCCTAACTCCGCCCATCCCGCCCC
TAACTCCGCCCAGTTCCGCCCATTCTCCGCCCCATGGCTGACTAATTTTTTTTATTTATGCAGAGGCCGA
GGCCGCCTCGGCCTCTGAGCTATTCCAGAAGTAGTGAGGAGGCTTTTTTGGAGGCCTAGGCTTTTGCAAA
GATCGATCAAGAGACAGGATGAGGATCGTTTCGCATGATTGAACAAGATGGATTGCACGCAGGTTCTCCG
GCCGCTTGGGTGGAGAGGCTATTCGGCTATGACTGGGCACAACAGACAATCGGCTGCTCTGATGCCGCCG
TGTTCCGGCTGTCAGCGCAGGGGCGCCCGGTTCTTTTTGTCAAGACCGACCTGTCCGGTGCCCTGAATGA
ACTGCAAGACGAGGCAGCGCGGCTATCGTGGCTGGCCACGACGGGCGTTCCTTGCGCAGCTGTGCTCGAC
GTTGTCACTGAAGCGGGAAGGGACTGGCTGCTATTGGGCGAAGTGCCGGGGCAGGATCTCCTGTCATCTC
ACCTTGCTCCTGCCGAGAAAGTATCCATCATGGCTGATGCAATGCGGCGGCTGCATACGCTTGATCCGGC
TACCTGCCCATTCGACCACCAAGCGAAACATCGCATCGAGCGAGCACGTACTCGGATGGAAGCCGGTCTT
GTCGATCAGGATGATCTGGACGAAGAGCATCAGGGGCTCGCGCCAGCCGAACTGTTCGCCAGGCTCAAGG
CGAGCATGCCCGACGGCGAGGATCTCGTCGTGACCCATGGCGATGCCTGCTTGCCGAATATCATGGTGGA
AAATGGCCGCTTTTCTGGATTCATCGACTGTGGCCGGCTGGGTGTGGCGGACCGCTATCAGGACATAGCG
TTGGCTACCCGTGATATTGCTGAAGAGCTTGGCGGCGAATGGGCTGACCGCTTCCTCGTGCTTTACGGTA
TCGCCGCTCCCGATTCGCAGCGCATCGCCTTCTATCGCCTTCTTGACGAGTTCTTCTGAGCGGGACTCTG
GGGTTCGAAATGACCGACCAAGCGACGCCCAACCTGCCATCACGAGATTTCGATTCCACCGCCGCCTTCT
ATGAAAGGTTGGGCTTCGGAATCGTTTTCCGGGACGCCGGCTGGATGATCCTCCAGCGCGGGGATCTCAT
GCTGGAGTTCTTCGCCCACCCTAGGGGGAGGCTAACTGAAACACGGAAGGAGACAATACCGGAAGGAACC
CGCGCTATGACGGCAATAAAAAGACAGAATAAAACGCACGGTGTTGGGTCGTTTGTTCATAAACGCGGGG
TTCGGTCCCAGGGCTGGCACTCTGTCGATACCCCACCGAGACCCCATTGGGGCCAATACGCCCGCGTTTC
TTCCTTTTCCCCACCCCACCCCCCAAGTTCGGGTGAAGGCCCAGGGCTCGCAGCCAACGTCGGGGCGGCA
GGCCCTGCCATAGCCTCAGGTTACTCATATATACTTTAGATTGATTTAAAACTTCATTTTTAATTTAAAA
GGATCTAGGTGAAGATCCTTTTTGATAATCTCATGACCAAAATCCCTTAACGTGAGTTTTCGTTCCACTG
AGCGTCAGACCCCGTAGAAAAGATCAAAGGATCTTCTTGAGATCCTTTTTTTCTGCGCGTAATCTGCTGC
TTGCAAACAAAAAAACCACCGCTACCAGCGGTGGTTTGTTTGCCGGATCAAGAGCTACCAACTCTTTTTC
CGAAGGTAACTGGCTTCAGCAGAGCGCAGATACCAAATACTGTCCTTCTAGTGTAGCCGTAGTTAGGCCA
CCACTTCAAGAACTCTGTAGCACCGCCTACATACCTCGCTCTGCTAATCCTGTTACCAGTGGCTGCTGCC
AGTGGCGATAAGTCGTGTCTTACCGGGTTGGACTCAAGACGATAGTTACCGGATAAGGCGCAGCGGTCGG
GCTGAACGGGGGGTTCGTGCACACAGCCCAGCTTGGAGCGAACGACCTACACCGAACTGAGATACCTACA
GCGTGAGCTATGAGAAAGCGCCACGCTTCCCGAAGGGAGAAAGGCGGACAGGTATCCGGTAAGCGGCAGG
GTCGGAACAGGAGAGCGCACGAGGGAGCTTCCAGGGGGAAACGCCTGGTATCTTTATAGTCCTGTCGGGT
TTCGCCACCTCTGACTTGAGCGTCGATTTTTGTGATGCTCGTCAGGGGGGCGGAGCCTATGGAAAAACGC
CAGCAACGCGGCCTTTTTACGGTTCCTGGCCTTTTGCTGGCCTTTTGCTCACATGTTCTTTCCTGCGTTA
TCCCCTGATTCTGTGGATAACCGTATTACCGCCATGCAT
