>Addgene plasmid #61660 | SNAP-EF(N)-10nmSAH-GFP(1-10) | addgene partial sequence | sequence record 103057 | CMV-F 5'-CGCAAATGGGCGGTAGGCGTG-3'
AGTGAACCGTCAGATCCGCTAGCGCTACCGGTCGCCACCATGGACAAGGATTGTGAAATGAAACGCACCA
CACTGGACAGCCCTTTGGGGAAGCTGGAGCTGTCTGGTTGTGAGCAGGGTCTGCACGAAATAAAGCTCCT
GGGCAAGGGGACGTCTGCAGCTGATGCCGTGGAGGTCCCAGCCCCCGCTGCGGTTCTCGGAGGTCCGGAG
CCCCTGATGCAATGCACAGCCTGGCTGAATGCCTATTTCCACCAGCCCGAGGCTATCGAAGAGTTCCCCG
TGCCGGCTCTTCACCATCCCGTTTTCCAGCAAGAGTCGTTCACCAGACAGGTGTTATGGAAGCTGCTGAA
GGTTGTGAAATTCGGAGAAGTGATTTCTTACCAGCAATTAGCAGCCCTGGCAGGCAACCCCGCAGCCACG
GCAGCAGTGGGAGGAGCAATGAGAGGCAATCCTGTCCCTATCCTGATCCCGTGCCACAGAGTGGTCTGCA
GCAGCGGAGCCGTGGGCGGTTACGAGGGTGGACTGGCCGTGAAGGAATGGCTTCTGGCCCATGAAGGCCA
TCGGTTGGGGAAGCCAGGCTTGGGAGGGAGCTCAGGTCTGGCAGGGGCCTGGCTCAAGGGAGCGGGAGCT
ACCTCGGGCTCCCCGCCTGCTGGCCGAAACGTGTACAAGTCCGGAAGCGGTGGATCAGGCGCTAGCATGA
AATCCCCGGAAGAACTCAAAGGAATCTTTGAAAAGTACGCCGCGAAGGA
