>Addgene plasmid #61660 | SNAP-EF(N)-10nmSAH-GFP(1-10) | addgene partial sequence | sequence record 103059 | SV40pA-R 5'-GAAATTTGTGATGCTATTGC-3'
GTTAACAACAACAATTGCATTCATTTTATGTTTCAGGTTCAGGGGGAGGTGTGGGAGGTTTTTTAAAGCA
AGTAAAACCTCTACAAATGTGGTATGGCTGATTATGATCAGTTATCTAGATCCGGTGGATCCCGGGCCCG
CGGTACCGTCGACTGTTCCTTTTTCATTTGGATCTTTGCTCAGGACTGTTTGTGTTGAGAGGTAGTGATT
ATCAGGAAGAAGTACCGGACCGTCTCCAATAGGGGTGTTTTGTTGGTAATGGTCGGCAAGTTGAACACTG
CCATCTTCTACATTATGGCGTACTGTGAAATTCGCTTTAATTCCGTTCTTTTGCTTATCAGCAGTGATGT
ATACGTTATGACTATTAAAATTGTATTCGAGTTTGTGTCCAAGAATATTACCATCTTCTTTAAAATCTGT
TCCTTTCAGTTCAATGCGGTTAACCAAAGTATCTCCTTCAAATTTAACAACTGCTCTAGTTTTATATTTT
CCATCATCTTTGAACGAAATTGTTCTTTCTTGCACGTAACCTTCAGGCATAGCCGACTTAAAAAAGTCAT
GTCTTTTCATATGGTCTGGGTATCTCGAAAAGCACTGAACTCCGTACGTAAGCGTTGTTACGAGAGTCGG
CCATGGTACAGGAAGTTTACCAGTAGTACAGATGAATTTAAGAGTCAATTTTCCAATGGTGGCGTCACCT
TCTCCTTCGCCTCTCACTGAGAACTTATGTCCGTTGACATCACCATCGAG
