>Addgene plasmid #61660 | SNAP-EF(N)-10nmSAH-GFP(1-10) | addgene partial sequence | sequence record 103061 | ER/K-F3 5'-AAAGGAgGAGGAGGAAAGGC-3'
GAAGAGAGAAAGAAAAGGGACGATGATGAAAAACGTGGAAGCGGAGGAAGCGGAAAGCTTGGATCCGGAA
TGTCCAAAGGAGAAGAACTGTTTACCGGTGTTGTGCCAATTTTGGTTGAACTCGATGGTGATGTCAACGG
ACATAAGTTCTCAGTGAGAGGCGAAGGAGAAGGTGACGCCACCATTGGAAAATTGACTCTTAAATTCATC
TGTACTACTGGTAAACTTCCTGTACCATGGCCGACTCTCGTAACAACGCTTACGTACGGAGTTCAGTGCT
TTTCGAGATACCCAGACCATATGAAAAGACATGACTTTTTTAAGTCGGCTATGCCTGAAGGTTACGTGCA
AGAAAGAACAATTTCGTTCAAAGATGATGGAAAATATAAAACTAGAGCAGTTGTTAAATTTGAAGGAGAT
ACTTTGGTTAACCGCATTGAACTGAAAGGAACAGATTTTAAAGAAGATGGTAATATTCTTGGACACAAAC
TCGAATACAATTTTAATAGTCATAACGTATACATCACTGCTGATAAGCAAAAGAACGGAATTAAAGCGAA
TTTCACAGTACGCCATAATGTAGAAGATGGCAGTGTTCAACTTGCCGACCATTACCAACAAAACACCCCT
ATTGGAGACGGTCCGGTACTTCTTCCTGATAATCACTACCTCTCAACACAAACAGTCCTGAGCAAAGATC
CAAATGAAAAAGGAACAGTCGACGGTACCGCGGGCCCGGGATCCACCGGATCTAGATAACTGATCATAAT
CAGCCATACCACA
