>Addgene plasmid #61660 | SNAP-EF(N)-10nmSAH-GFP(1-10) | addgene partial sequence | sequence record 104359 | SNAPtag-F 5'-CGTGAAGGAATGGCTTCTGG-3'
CTTGGGAGGGAGCTCAGGTCTGGCAGGGGCCTGGCTCAAGGGAGCGGGAGCTACCTCGGGCTCCCCGCCT
GCTGGCCGAAACGTGTACAAGTCCGGAAGCGGTGGATCAGGCGCTAGCATGAAATCCCCGGAAGAACTCA
AAGGAATCTTTGAAAAGTACGCCGCGAAGGAGGGGGACCCCAACCAATTGTCGAAGGAGGAGCTTAAACT
GTTGCTTCAGACGGAGTTCCCTTCGCTGCTCAAGGGGATGGGTTCGGGGCTCGAGAGGGATCTGGGAAGC
GGAGGAAGCGGAGAAGAGGAAGAGAAAAAGAAGCAGCAAGAAGAGGAAGCAGAAAGGCTGAGGCGTATTC
AAGAAGAAATGGAAAAGGAAAGAAAAAGACGTGAAGAAGATGAACAACGTCGAAGAAAGGAGGAGGAGGA
AAGGCGGATGAAACTTGAGATGGAAGCAAAGAGAAAACAAGAAGAAGAAGAGAGAAAGAAAAGGGACGAT
GATGAAAAACGTGGAAGCGGAGGAAGCGGAAAGCTTGGATCCGGAATGTCCAAAGGAGAAGAACTGTTTA
CCGGTGTTGTGCCAATTTTGGTTGAACTCGATGGTGATGTCAACGGACATAAGTTCTCAGTGAGAGGCGA
AGGAGAAGGTGACGCCACCATTGGAAAATTGACTCTTAAATTCATCTGTACTACTGGTAAACTTCCTGTA
CCATGGCCGACTCTCGTAACAACGCTTACGTACGGAGTTCAGTGCTTTTCGAGATACCCAGACCATATG
